Addgene plasmid #123236: pCEP4-191084-gp160-754*
Purpose: Mammalian expression plasmid for Env from the 191084 B7-19 HIV-1 isolate; C-terminal truncation
Depositing lab: Erik Procko. Depositing organization: University of Illinois at Urbana-Champaign. Publication: Conformational engineering of HIV-1 Env based on mutational tolerance in the CD4 and PG16 bound states. Heredia JD, Park J, Choi H, Gill KS, Procko E. J Virol. 2019 Mar 20. pii: JVI.00219-19. doi: 10.1128/JVI.00219-19. PubMed 30894475.
Backbone
  Vector backbone: pCEP4
  Backbone manufacturer: Invitrogen
  Backbone size w/o insert (bp): 10393
  Total vector size (bp): 12410
  Vector type: Mammalian Expression
  Selectable markers: Hygromycin
Growth in bacteria
  Bacterial resistance: Ampicillin, 100 μg/mL
  Growth temperature: 37°C
  Growth strain: DH5alpha
  Copy number: High Copy
Gene/Insert
  Gene/Insert name: HIV-1 (191084 B7-19) Env (alt names: gp160; Env)
  Species: Human immunodeficiency virus 1
  Insert size (bp): 2235
  Mutation: Codon-optimized synthetic gene; Premature stop codon at position 754
  GenBank ID: ADI62025.1
  Promoter: CMV
  Tag / fusion protein: CD5 leader peptide (N terminal on insert)
  Cloning method: Restriction Enzyme; 5′ cloning site NheI (not destroyed); 3′ cloning site XhoI (not destroyed)
  Sequencing primers: 5′ CMV_fwd; 3′ EBV_rev
Terms and licenses: Academic/Nonprofit Terms; Industry Terms: Not Available to Industry
How to cite: pCEP4-191084-gp160-754* was a gift from Erik Procko (Addgene plasmid # 123236 ; http://n2t.net/addgene:123236 ; RRID:Addgene_123236)
