[The description below was written by a language model from this plasmid's Addgene catalogue record and pLannotate feature annotations shown in this document.]
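Description:
pCEP4-191084-gp160-754* is a mammalian expression plasmid built on the Invitrogen pCEP4 episomal backbone, carrying a codon-optimized synthetic gene for the HIV-1 envelope glycoprotein (Env, gp160) from the 191084 B7-19 isolate. The insert sits between NheI and XhoI sites, downstream of the human cytomegalovirus immediate-early enhancer and promoter and upstream of an SV40 polyadenylation signal. A CD5 leader peptide at the N terminus directs the protein into the secretory pathway, and a premature stop codon at position 754 truncates the C-terminal end of the protein. In E. coli the plasmid is maintained through a high-copy ColE1/pUC-type origin and the β-lactamase gene conferring ampicillin resistance. In mammalian cells, selection relies on a hygromycin B phosphotransferase cassette driven by an HSV thymidine kinase promoter with a TK poly(A) signal. The Epstein-Barr virus oriP origin together with the EBNA1 gene allows the plasmid to persist as a replicating episome in suitable primate cells rather than requiring integration.

The record states the purpose only as mammalian expression of this truncated Env; the associated publication concerns conformational engineering of Env based on mutational tolerance in CD4- and PG16-bound states. Two sequence records accompany the entry. The 12,410 nt depositor sequence matches the stated total size and shows complete oriP and EBNA1 elements. The repository's sequencing-derived assembly is shorter, at 9,546 nt, and contains only fragments of oriP and EBNA1. The record does not say whether this reflects an incomplete assembly or a real deletion. Several small annotations of herpesvirus genes, tetracycline resistance, rop and large T antigen fragments appear to be backbone remnants rather than functional parts.
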