Features (pLannotate 1.2.2; 22 found; start..end, strand, type, name):
     46..2229    +  CDS            env (fragment): ENV_HV1Y2 - Experimental evidence at protein level: Swiss-Prot protein existence level 1. [Transmembrane protein gp41]: Acts as a class I viral fusion protein. Under the current model, the protein has at least 3 conformational states: pre-fusion native state, pre-hairpin intermediate state, and post-fusion hairpin state. During fusion of viral and target intracellular membranes, the coiled coil regions (heptad repeats) assume a trimer-of-hairpins structure, positioning the fusion peptide in close proximity to the C-terminal region of the ectodomain. The formation of this structure appears to d
   2255..2389    -  polyA_signal   SV40 poly(A) signal: SV40 polyadenylation signal
   2412..2495    -  CDS            large T antigen (fragment): large T antigen from SV40 (simian virus 40)
   2498..2538    +  CDS            rop (fragment): Rop protein, which maintains plasmids at low copy number; rop
   2650..2668    -  misc_feature   MCS (fragment): pUC18/19 multiple cloning site
   3114..4903    -  rep_origin     oriP: Epstein-Barr virus oriP replication origin (Yates et al., 2000)
   4908..5126    -  CDS            gL (fragment): GL_EBVB9 - Experimental evidence at protein level: Swiss-Prot protein existence level 1. The heterodimer glycoprotein H-glycoprotein L is required for the fusion of viral and plasma membranes leading to virus entry into the host cell. Acts as a functional inhibitor of gH and maintains gH in an inhibited form. Upon binding to host integrins, gL dissociates from gH leading to activation of the viral fusion glycoproteins gB and gH. Fusion of EBV with B-lymphocytes requires the additional receptor- binding protein gp42, which forms a complex with gH/gL. The heterodimer gH/gL targets also host EPHA
   5209..7134    -  CDS            EBNA1: Epstein-Barr nuclear antigen 1, also known as EBNA-1 crucial for latent viral infection, and for episomal amplification of vectors containing the oriP origin (Okita et al., 2013)
   7172..7516    -  CDS            BRRF2_EBVB9 (fragment): Protein inferred from homology: Swiss-Prot protein existence level 3. From Epstein-Barr virus (strain B95-8) (HHV-4) (Human herpesvirus 4).
   7519..7542    -  promoter       tet promoter (fragment): E. coli promoter for tetracycline efflux protein gene
   7655..7759    +  promoter       AmpR promoter: bla
   7760..8620    +  CDS            AmpR: β-lactamase; bla; confers resistance to ampicillin, carbenicillin, and related antibiotics
   8791..9379    +  rep_origin     ori: high-copy-number ColE1/pMB1/pBR322/pUC origin of replication
   9425..9583    -  CDS            TcR (fragment): tetracycline efflux protein; tet; confers resistance to tetracycline
   9704..9904    -  CDS            MDV035 (fragment): UL24_GAHVM - Protein inferred from homology: Swiss-Prot protein existence level 3. May play a role in the dispersal of host nucleolin from the nucleolus throughout the nucleus leading to a decrease in ribosome biogenesis. From Gallid herpesvirus 2 (strain Chicken/Md5/ATCC VR-987) (GaHV-2) (Marek's disease herpesvirus type 1).
   9893..9955    +  promoter       Mini-TK promoter: minimal herpes simplex virus (HSV) thymidine kinase promoter
   9998..11035   +  CDS            HygR: hygromycin B phosphotransferase confers resistance to hygromycin
  11077..11125   +  polyA_signal   HSV TK poly(A) signal: herpes simplex virus thymidine kinase polyadenylation signal (Cole and Stacy, 1985)
  11325..11549   +  CDS            gH (fragment): GH_HHV11 - Experimental evidence at protein level: Swiss-Prot protein existence level 1. The heterodimer glycoprotein H-glycoprotein L is required for the fusion of viral and plasma membranes leading to virus entry into the host cell. Following initial binding to host receptor, membrane fusion is mediated by the fusion machinery composed of gB and the heterodimer gH/gL. May also be involved in the fusion between the virion envelope and the outer nuclear membrane during virion morphogenesis. From Human herpesvirus 1 (strain 17) (HHV-1) (Human herpes simplex virus 1).
  11580..11605   -  CDS            bla(M) (fragment): β-lactamase lacking the signal sequence; bla(M); allows cytosolic expression of β-lactamase
  11779..12158   +  enhancer       CMV enhancer: human cytomegalovirus immediate early enhancer
  12160..12359   +  promoter       CMV promoter: human cytomegalovirus (CMV) immediate early promoter
>Addgene plasmid #123236 | pCEP4-191084-gp160-754* | depositor full sequence | sequence record 235186 | pCEP4-191084-gp160-754* sequence 12410 bps
GCCACCATGCCGATGGGGTCTCTCCAGCCGCTGGCCACCCTCTACCTGTTGGGTATGTTGGTGGCGTCCG
TGCTGGCGACAGAGAATCTGTGGGTTACAGTCTACTACGGAGTTCCAGTCTGGAGGGACGCAGAGACAAC
ACTTTTTTGTGCCAGCGACGCTAAAGCGTATGACACTGAAATGCATAATGTCTGGGCAACTCATGCCTGT
GTTCCCACAGACCCGAATCCACAAGAAATAGACTTGGAGAATGTAACGGAGAAATTTAACATGTGGAAAA
ATAACATGGTTGAACAAATGCATACGGATATAATCAGCCTTTGGGACCAATCCCTGAAGCCGTGCGTTAA
GTTGACACCCTTGTGTGTTACTCTGAACTGCACAGCCATTACCAATGATACGAGGGGGAATGAGACTGGT
ATCAATCGGACCGTCGAGACGACCGAAATGACCAACTGTTCATTCAATATGACCACTGAACTTAGGGACC
GAAAAAAGAAGGTCAATGCGCTTTTTTATAAGCTTGACATCGTTCAGATAGGAGAAAATTCATCTAGCCA
GTACCGCCTCATTAATTGTAATACCAGTGTTATTACACAAGCCTGCCCAAAAGTTACCTTCGAGCCAATT
CCAATTCATTATTGCGCGCCTGCTGGATTTGCCATCCTTAAGTGCAAGGACAAAGAGTTCAACGGGACAG
GAACTTGTAGGAACGTGTCCAGTGTGCAATGCACTCACGGTATAAAACCCGTCGTGAGCACGCAACTTTT
GCTCAACGGGTCCCTGGCGGAAGGACAGGTGAAGATCCGGTCAGAGAACATCTCAGACAATGCAAAAACC
ATCATCGTCCAGTTGAATGAGTCTGTTCCAATCAATTGTACTAGACCAAACAACAATACACGAAGGGGGA
TCCACCTGGGTCCGGGCCAAACATTCTTTGCTACCGACATAATTGGTGACATTCGCCAAGCTCACTGTAA
TGTTAGCGAATCAAAATGGAACAAGGCGCTCCAGGAAGTTGTGAAACAGCTGAGGCAGCACTGGAACAAA
ACGATAATCTTCAAATCCTCATCCGGTGGGGATCTCGAAATCACGACTCACTCCTTCAACTGTGGAGGTG
AGTTCTTCTACTGTAACACCTCAGGCCTGTTCAATAGCACATGGAACATAGCCGGCAACAGAACGAATGA
TACGAAGTCAAATGAAACAATCACCCTCCCGTGTCGAATAAAACAGATCGTAAATGTTTGGCAAAGGGTA
GGACAAGCGATCTACGCGCCCCCAATTGCAGGAGTCATTCGGTGCAATTCAAACATCACAGGCCTCCTCT
TGGTAAGAGATGGGGGAGCTACTAATAATACAGACGAAACGTTCCGCCCTGGAGGCGGGAACATGCGCGA
TAATTGGAGAAGTGAGTTGTATAAATATAAGGTGGTCAAGATAGAGCCTCTGGGCGTTGCACCGACCAGG
GCGCGCAGGCGCGTGGTGGAAAGGGAGAAGAGGGCTGTAGGACTCGGAGCCGTATTTATTGGATTTCTTG
GGGCAGCGGGTTCTACCATGGGTGCAGCTTCCGTGACCTTGACCGTACAAGCCAGGCAACTTCTTTCTGG
AATCGTTCAACAACAAAGCAATCTTCTCCGAGCAATCGAGGCCCAGCAGCATCTCTTGAAACTTACAGTC
TGGGGCATAAAGCAGCTCCAGGCGCGCGTGCTCGCAGTTGAGAGATATTTGAAAGACCAACAGCTGCTTG
GTATTTGGGGCTGTTCTGGAAAATTGATATGCCCGACTACCGTACCATGGAACAGTAGCTGGTCAAACAA
ATCACAAAACGAAATCTGGGATAATATGACCTGGCTTCAATGGGACAAGGAGATTTCAAATTACACACAG
CTTATATATTCATTGATTGAGGAAAGCCAAAATCAGCAGGAGAAGAACGAGCAGGAGCTGTTGGCGCTGG
ACAAGTGGGCATCTTTGTGGAATTGGTTCGACATTTCCAAGTGGCTTTGGTATATCAGAATATTTATAAT
GATCGTGGGCGGGTTGATAGGACTTAGAATTGTATTCACAGTTCTCAGCATCATTAATAGGGTTCGCCAG
GGTTACTCCCCGCTCTCTTTTCAGACACATCCGCCATCTCCAACAGGTCCTGATAGGCCTGGGCGGATTG
AAGAAGAGGGTGGTGAGCAAGGACGGGATAGAAGCACCAGGCTGGTATCTGGATTCTTGTGATAACTCGA
GGCCGGCAAGGCCGGATCCAGACATGATAAGATACATTGATGAGTTTGGACAAACCACAACTAGAATGCA
GTGAAAAAAATGCTTTATTTGTGAAATTTGTGATGCTATTGCTTTATTTGTAACCATTATAAGCTGCAAT
AAACAAGTTAACAACAACAATTGCATTCATTTTATGTTTCAGGTTCAGGGGGAGGTGTGGGAGGTTTTTT
AAAGCAAGTAAAACCTCTACAAATGTGGTATGGCTGATTATGATCCGGCTGCCTCGCGCGTTTCGGTGAT
GACGGTGAAAACCTCTGACACATGCAGCTCCCGGAGACGGTCACAGCTTGTCTGTAAGCGGATGCCGGGA
GCAGACAAGCCCGTCAGGGCGCGTCAGCGGGTGTTGGCGGGTGTCGGGGCGCAGCCATGAGGTCGACTCT
AGAGGATCGATCCCCGCCCCGGACGAACTAAACCTGACTACGACATCTCTGCCCCTTCTTCGCGGGGCAG
TGCATGTAATCCCTTCAGTTGGTTGGTACAACTTGCCAACTGGGCCCTGTTCCACATGTGACACGGGGGG
GGACCAAACACAAAGGGGTTCTCTGACTGTAGTTGACATCCTTATAAATGGATGTGCACATTTGCCAACA
CTGAGTGGCTTTCATCCTGGAGCAGACTTTGCAGTCTGTGGACTGCAACACAACATTGCCTTTATGTGTA
ACTCTTGGCTGAAGCTCTTACACCAATGCTGGGGGACATGTACCTCCCAGGGGCCCAGGAAGACTACGGG
AGGCTACACCAACGTCAATCAGAGGGGCCTGTGTAGCTACCGATAAGCGGACCCTCAAGAGGGCATTAGC
AATAGTGTTTATAAGGCCCCCTTGTTAACCCTAAACGGGTAGCATATGCTTCCCGGGTAGTAGTATATAC
TATCCAGACTAACCCTAATTCAATAGCATATGTTACCCAACGGGAAGCATATGCTATCGAATTAGGGTTA
GTAAAAGGGTCCTAAGGAACAGCGATATCTCCCACCCCATGAGCTGTCACGGTTTTATTTACATGGGGTC
AGGATTCCACGAGGGTAGTGAACCATTTTAGTCACAAGGGCAGTGGCTGAAGATCAAGGAGCGGGCAGTG
AACTCTCCTGAATCTTCGCCTGCTTCTTCATTCTCCTTCGTTTAGCTAATAGAATAACTGCTGAGTTGTG
AACAGTAAGGTGTATGTGAGGTGCTCGAAAACAAGGTTTCAGGTGACGCCCCCAGAATAAAATTTGGACG
GGGGGTTCAGTGGTGGCATTGTGCTATGACACCAATATAACCCTCACAAACCCCTTGGGCAATAAATACT
AGTGTAGGAATGAAACATTCTGAATATCTTTAACAATAGAAATCCATGGGGTGGGGACAAGCCGTAAAGA
CTGGATGTCCATCTCACACGAATTTATGGCTATGGGCAACACATAATCCTAGTGCAATATGATACTGGGG
TTATTAAGATGTGTCCCAGGCAGGGACCAAGACAGGTGAACCATGTTGTTACACTCTATTTGTAACAAGG
GGAAAGAGAGTGGACGCCGACAGCAGCGGACTCCACTGGTTGTCTCTAACACCCCCGAAAATTAAACGGG
GCTCCACGCCAATGGGGCCCATAAACAAAGACAAGTGGCCACTCTTTTTTTTGAAATTGTGGAGTGGGGG
CACGCGTCAGCCCCCACACGCCGCCCTGCGGTTTTGGACTGTAAAATAAGGGTGTAATAACTTGGCTGAT
TGTAACCCCGCTAACCACTGCGGTCAAACCACTTGCCCACAAAACCACTAATGGCACCCCGGGGAATACC
TGCATAAGTAGGTGGGCGGGCCAAGATAGGGGCGCGATTGCTGCGATCTGGAGGACAAATTACACACACT
TGCGCCTGAGCGCCAAGCACAGGGTTGTTGGTCCTCATATTCACGAGGTCGCTGAGAGCACGGTGGGCTA
ATGTTGCCATGGGTAGCATATACTACCCAAATATCTGGATAGCATATGCTATCCTAATCTATATCTGGGT
AGCATAGGCTATCCTAATCTATATCTGGGTAGCATATGCTATCCTAATCTATATCTGGGTAGTATATGCT
ATCCTAATTTATATCTGGGTAGCATAGGCTATCCTAATCTATATCTGGGTAGCATATGCTATCCTAATCT
ATATCTGGGTAGTATATGCTATCCTAATCTGTATCCGGGTAGCATATGCTATCCTAATAGAGATTAGGGT
AGTATATGCTATCCTAATTTATATCTGGGTAGCATATACTACCCAAATATCTGGATAGCATATGCTATCC
TAATCTATATCTGGGTAGCATATGCTATCCTAATCTATATCTGGGTAGCATAGGCTATCCTAATCTATAT
CTGGGTAGCATATGCTATCCTAATCTATATCTGGGTAGTATATGCTATCCTAATTTATATCTGGGTAGCA
TAGGCTATCCTAATCTATATCTGGGTAGCATATGCTATCCTAATCTATATCTGGGTAGTATATGCTATCC
TAATCTGTATCCGGGTAGCATATGCTATCCTCATGCATATACAGTCAGCATATGATACCCAGTAGTAGAG
TGGGAGTGCTATCCTTTGCATATGCCGCCACCTCCCAAGGGGGCGTGAATTTTCGCTGCTTGTCCTTTTC
CTGCATGCTGGTTGCTCCCATTCTTAGGTGAATTTAAGGAGGCCAGGCTAAAGCCGTCGCATGTCTGATT
GCTCACCAGGTAAATGTCGCTAATGTTTTCCAACGCGAGAAGGTGTTGAGCGCGGAGCTGAGTGACGTGA
CAACATGGGTATGCCCAATTGCCCCATGTTGGGAGGACGAAAATGGTGACAAGACAGATGGCCAGAAATA
CACCAACAGCACGCATGATGTCTACTGGGGATTTATTCTTTAGTGCGGGGGAATACACGGCTTTTAATAC
GATTGAGGGCGTCTCCTAACAAGTTACATCACTCCTGCCCTTCCTCACCCTCATCTCCATCACCTCCTTC
ATCTCCGTCATCTCCGTCATCACCCTCCGCGGCAGCCCCTTCCACCATAGGTGGAAACCAGGGAGGCAAA
TCTACTCCATCGTCAAAGCTGCACACAGTCACCCTGATATTGCAGGTAGGAGCGGGCTTTGTCATAACAA
GGTCCTTAATCGCATCCTTCAAAACCTCAGCAAATATATGAGTTTGTAAAAAGACCATGAAATAACAGAC
AATGGACTCCCTTAGCGGGCCAGGTTGTGGGCCGGGTCCAGGGGCCATTCCAAAGGGGAGACGACTCAAT
GGTGTAAGACGACATTGTGGAATAGCAAGGGCAGTTCCTCGCCTTAGGTTGTAAAGGGAGGTCTTACTAC
CTCCATATACGAACACACCGGCGACCCAAGTTCCTTCGTCGGTAGTCCTTTCTACGTGACTCCTAGCCAG
GAGAGCTCTTAAACCTTCTGCAATGTTCTCAAATTTCGGGTTGGAACCTCCTTGACCACGATGCTTTCCA
AACCACCCTCCTTTTTTGCGCCTGCCTCCATCACCCTGACCCCGGGGTCCAGTGCTTGGGCCTTCTCCTG
GGTCATCTGCGGGGCCCTGCTCTATCGCTCCCGGGGGCACGTCAGGCTCACCATCTGGGCCACCTTCTTG
GTGGTATTCAAAATAATCGGCTTCCCCTACAGGGTGGAAAAATGGCCTTCTACCTGGAGGGGGCCTGCGC
GGTGGAGACCCGGATGATGATGACTGACTACTGGGACTCCTGGGCCTCTTTTCTCCACGTCCACGACCTC
TCCCCCTGGCTCTTTCACGACTTCCCCCCCTGGCTCTTTCACGTCCTCTACCCCGGCGGCCTCCACTACC
TCCTCGACCCCGGCCTCCACTACCTCCTCGACCCCGGCCTCCACTGCCTCCTCGACCCCGGCCTCCACCT
CCTGCTCCTGCCCCTCCTGCTCCTGCCCCTCCTCCTGCTCCTGCCCCTCCTGCCCCTCCTGCTCCTGCCC
CTCCTGCCCCTCCTGCTCCTGCCCCTCCTGCCCCTCCTGCTCCTGCCCCTCCTGCCCCTCCTCCTGCTCC
TGCCCCTCCTGCCCCTCCTCCTGCTCCTGCCCCTCCTGCCCCTCCTGCTCCTGCCCCTCCTGCCCCTCCT
GCTCCTGCCCCTCCTGCCCCTCCTGCTCCTGCCCCTCCTGCTCCTGCCCCTCCTGCTCCTGCCCCTCCTG
CTCCTGCCCCTCCTGCCCCTCCTGCCCCTCCTCCTGCTCCTGCCCCTCCTGCTCCTGCCCCTCCTGCCCC
TCCTGCCCCTCCTGCTCCTGCCCCTCCTCCTGCTCCTGCCCCTCCTGCCCCTCCTGCCCCTCCTCCTGCT
CCTGCCCCTCCTGCCCCTCCTCCTGCTCCTGCCCCTCCTCCTGCTCCTGCCCCTCCTGCCCCTCCTGCCC
CTCCTCCTGCTCCTGCCCCTCCTGCCCCTCCTCCTGCTCCTGCCCCTCCTCCTGCTCCTGCCCCTCCTGC
CCCTCCTGCCCCTCCTCCTGCTCCTGCCCCTCCTCCTGCTCCTGCCCCTCCTGCCCCTCCTGCCCCTCCT
GCCCCTCCTCCTGCTCCTGCCCCTCCTCCTGCTCCTGCCCCTCCTGCTCCTGCCCCTCCCGCTCCTGCTC
CTGCTCCTGTTCCACCGTGGGTCCCTTTGCAGCCAATGCAACTTGGACGTTTTTGGGGTCTCCGGACACC
ATCTCTATGTCTTGGCCCTGATCCTGAGCCGCCCGGGGCTCCTGGTCTTCCGCCTCCTCGTCCTCGTCCT
CTTCCCCGTCCTCGTCCATGGTTATCACCCCCTCTTCTTTGAGGTCCACTGCCGCCGGAGCCTTCTGGTC
CAGATGTGTCTCCCTTCTCTCCTAGGCCATTTCCAGGTCCTGTACCTGGCCCCTCGTCAGACATGATTCA
CACTAAAAGAGATCAATAGACATCTTTATTAGACGACGCTCAGTGAATACAGGGAGTGCAGACTCCTGCC
CCCTCCAACAGCCCCCCCACCCTCATCCCCTTCATGGTCGCTGTCAGACAGATCCAGGTCTGAAAATTCC
CCATCCTCCGAACCATCCTCGTCCTCATCACCAATTACTCGCAGCCCGGAAAACTCCCGCTGAACATCCT
CAAGATTTGCGTCCTGAGCCTCAAGCCAGGCCTCAAATTCCTCGTCCCCCTTTTTGCTGGACGGTAGGGA
TGGGGATTCTCGGGACCCCTCCTCTTCCTCTTCAAGGTCACCAGACAGAGATGCTACTGGGGCAACGGAA
GAAAAGCTGGGTGCGGCCTGTGAGGATCAGCTTATCGATGATAAGCTGTCAAACATGAGAATTCTTGAAG
ACGAAAGGGCCTCGTGATACGCCTATTTTTATAGGTTAATGTCATGATAATAATGGTTTCTTAGACGTCA
GGTGGCACTTTTCGGGGAAATGTGCGCGGAACCCCTATTTGTTTATTTTTCTAAATACATTCAAATATGT
ATCCGCTCATGAGACAATAACCCTGATAAATGCTTCAATAATATTGAAAAAGGAAGAGTATGAGTATTCA
ACATTTCCGTGTCGCCCTTATTCCCTTTTTTGCGGCATTTTGCCTTCCTGTTTTTGCTCACCCAGAAACG
CTGGTGAAAGTAAAAGATGCTGAAGATCAGTTGGGTGCACGAGTGGGTTACATCGAACTGGATCTCAACA
GCGGTAAGATCCTTGAGAGTTTTCGCCCCGAAGAACGTTTTCCAATGATGAGCACTTTTAAAGTTCTGCT
ATGTGGCGCGGTATTATCCCGTGTTGACGCCGGGCAAGAGCAACTCGGTCGCCGCATACACTATTCTCAG
AATGACTTGGTTGAGTACTCACCAGTCACAGAAAAGCATCTTACGGATGGCATGACAGTAAGAGAATTAT
GCAGTGCTGCCATAACCATGAGTGATAACACTGCGGCCAACTTACTTCTGACAACGATCGGAGGACCGAA
GGAGCTAACCGCTTTTTTGCACAACATGGGGGATCATGTAACTCGCCTTGATCGTTGGGAACCGGAGCTG
AATGAAGCCATACCAAACGACGAGCGTGACACCACGATGCCTGCAGCAATGGCAACAACGTTGCGCAAAC
TATTAACTGGCGAACTACTTACTCTAGCTTCCCGGCAACAATTAATAGACTGGATGGAGGCGGATAAAGT
TGCAGGACCACTTCTGCGCTCGGCCCTTCCGGCTGGCTGGTTTATTGCTGATAAATCTGGAGCCGGTGAG
CGTGGGTCTCGCGGTATCATTGCAGCACTGGGGCCAGATGGTAAGCCCTCCCGTATCGTAGTTATCTACA
CGACGGGGAGTCAGGCAACTATGGATGAACGAAATAGACAGATCGCTGAGATAGGTGCCTCACTGATTAA
GCATTGGTAACTGTCAGACCAAGTTTACTCATATATACTTTAGATTGATTTAAAACTTCATTTTTAATTT
AAAAGGATCTAGGTGAAGATCCTTTTTGATAATCTCATGACCAAAATCCCTTAACGTGAGTTTTCGTTCC
ACTGAGCGTCAGACCCCGTAGAAAAGATCAAAGGATCTTCTTGAGATCCTTTTTTTCTGCGCGTAATCTG
CTGCTTGCAAACAAAAAAACCACCGCTACCAGCGGTGGTTTGTTTGCCGGATCAAGAGCTACCAACTCTT
TTTCCGAAGGTAACTGGCTTCAGCAGAGCGCAGATACCAAATACTGTCCTTCTAGTGTAGCCGTAGTTAG
GCCACCACTTCAAGAACTCTGTAGCACCGCCTACATACCTCGCTCTGCTAATCCTGTTACCAGTGGCTGC
TGCCAGTGGCGATAAGTCGTGTCTTACCGGGTTGGACTCAAGACGATAGTTACCGGATAAGGCGCAGCGG
TCGGGCTGAACGGGGGGTTCGTGCACACAGCCCAGCTTGGAGCGAACGACCTACACCGAACTGAGATACC
TACAGCGTGAGCTATGAGAAAGCGCCACGCTTCCCGAAGGGAGAAAGGCGGACAGGTATCCGGTAAGCGG
CAGGGTCGGAACAGGAGAGCGCACGAGGGAGCTTCCAGGGGGAAACGCCTGGTATCTTTATAGTCCTGTC
GGGTTTCGCCACCTCTGACTTGAGCGTCGATTTTTGTGATGCTCGTCAGGGGGGCGGAGCCTATGGAAAA
ACGCCAGCAACGCGGCCTTTTTACGGTTCCTGGCCTTTTGCTGGCCTTGAAGCTGTCCCTGATGGTCGTC
ATCTACCTGCCTGGACAGCATGGCCTGCAACGCGGGCATCCCGATGCCGCCGGAAGCGAGAAGAATCATA
ATGGGGAAGGCCATCCAGCCTCGCGTCGCGAACGCCAGCAAGACGTAGCCCAGCGCGTCGGCCCCGAGAT
GCGCCGCGTGCGGCTGCTGGAGATGGCGGACGCGATGGATATGTTCTGCCAAGGGTTGGTTTGCGCATTC
ACAGTTCTCCGCAAGAATTGATTGGCTCCAATTCTTGGAGTGGTGAATCCGTTAGCGAGGTGCCGCCCTG
CTTCATCCCCGTGGCCCGTTGCTCGCGTTTGCTGGCGGTGTCCCCGGAAGAAATATATTTGCATGTCTTT
AGTTCTATGATGACACAAACCCCGCCCAGCGTCTTGTCATTGGCGAATTCGAACACGCAGATGCAGTCGG
GGCGGCGCGGTCCGAGGTCCACTTCGCATATTAAGGTGACGCGTGTGGCCTCGAACACCGAGCGACCCTG
CAGCGACCCGCTTAACAGCGTCAACAGCGTGCCGCAGATCCCGGGGGGCAATGAGATATGAAAAAGCCTG
AACTCACCGCGACGTCTGTCGAGAAGTTTCTGATCGAAAAGTTCGACAGCGTCTCCGACCTGATGCAGCT
CTCGGAGGGCGAAGAATCTCGTGCTTTCAGCTTCGATGTAGGAGGGCGTGGATATGTCCTGCGGGTAAAT
AGCTGCGCCGATGGTTTCTACAAAGATCGTTATGTTTATCGGCACTTTGCATCGGCCGCGCTCCCGATTC
CGGAAGTGCTTGACATTGGGGAATTCAGCGAGAGCCTGACCTATTGCATCTCCCGCCGTGCACAGGGTGT
CACGTTGCAAGACCTGCCTGAAACCGAACTGCCCGCTGTTCTGCAGCCGGTCGCGGAGGCCATGGATGCG
ATCGCTGCGGCCGATCTTAGCCAGACGAGCGGGTTCGGCCCATTCGGACCGCAAGGAATCGGTCAATACA
CTACATGGCGTGATTTCATATGCGCGATTGCTGATCCCCATGTGTATCACTGGCAAACTGTGATGGACGA
CACCGTCAGTGCGTCCGTCGCGCAGGCTCTCGATGAGCTGATGCTTTGGGCCGAGGACTGCCCCGAAGTC
CGGCACCTCGTGCACGCGGATTTCGGCTCCAACAATGTCCTGACGGACAATGGCCGCATAACAGCGGTCA
TTGACTGGAGCGAGGCGATGTTCGGGGATTCCCAATACGAGGTCGCCAACATCTTCTTCTGGAGGCCGTG
GTTGGCTTGTATGGAGCAGCAGACGCGCTACTTCGAGCGGAGGCATCCGGAGCTTGCAGGATCGCCGCGG
CTCCGGGCGTATATGCTCCGCATTGGTCTTGACCAACTCTATCAGAGCTTGGTTGACGGCAATTTCGATG
ATGCAGCTTGGGCGCAGGGTCGATGCGACGCAATCGTCCGATCCGGAGCCGGGACTGTCGGGCGTACACA
AATCGCCCGCAGAAGCGCGGCCGTCTGGACCGATGGCTGTGTAGAAGTACTCGCCGATAGTGGAAACCGA
CGCCCCAGCACTCGTCCGGATCGGGAGATGGGGGAGGCTAACTGAAACACGGAAGGAGACAATACCGGAA
GGAACCCGCGCTATGACGGCAATAAAAAGACAGAATAAAACGCACGGGTGTTGGGTCGTTTGTTCATAAA
CGCGGGGTTCGGTCCCAGGGCTGGCACTCTGTCGATACCCCACCGAGACCCCATTGGGGCCAATACGCCC
GCGTTTCTTCCTTTTCCCCACCCCACCCCCCAAGTTCGGGTGAAGGCCCAGGGCTCGCAGCCAACGTCGG
GGCGGCAGGCCCTGCCATAGCCACTGGCCCCGTGGGTTAGGGACGGGGTCCCCCATGGGGAATGGTTTAT
GGTTCGTGGGGGTTATTATTTTGGGCGTTGCGTGGGGTCAGGTCCACGACTGGACTGAGCAGACAGACCC
ATGGTTTTTGGATGGCCTGGGCATGGACCGCATGTACTGGCGCGACACGAACACCGGGCGTCTGTGGCTG
CCAAACACCCCCGACCCCCAAAAACCACCGCGCGGATTTCTGGCGTGCCAAGCTAGTCGACCAATTCTCA
TGTTTGACAGCTTATCATCGCAGATCCGGGCAACGTTGTTGCCATTGCTGCAGGCGCAGAACTGGTAGGT
ATGGAAGATCTATACATTGAATCAATATTGGCAATTAGCCATATTAGTCATTGGTTATATAGCATAAATC
AATATTGGCTATTGGCCATTGCATACGTTGTATCTATATCATAATATGTACATTTATATTGGCTCATGTC
CAATATGACCGCCATGTTGACATTGATTATTGACTAGTTATTAATAGTAATCAATTACGGGGTCATTAGT
TCATAGCCCATATATGGAGTTCCGCGTTACATAACTTACGGTAAATGGCCCGCCTGGCTGACCGCCCAAC
GACCCCCGCCCATTGACGTCAATAATGACGTATGTTCCCATAGTAACGCCAATAGGGACTTTCCATTGAC
GTCAATGGGTGGAGTATTTACGGTAAACTGCCCACTTGGCAGTACATCAAGTGTATCATATGCCAAGTCC
GCCCCCTATTGACGTCAATGACGGTAAATGGCCCGCCTGGCATTATGCCCAGTACATGACCTTACGGGAC
TTTCCTACTTGGCAGTACATCTACGTATTAGTCATCGCTATTACCATGGTGATGCGGTTTTGGCAGTACA
CCAATGGGCGTGGATAGCGGTTTGACTCACGGGGATTTCCAAGTCTCCACCCCATTGACGTCAATGGGAG
TTTGTTTTGGCACCAAAATCAACGGGACTTTCCAAAATGTCGTAATAACCCCGCCCCGTTGACGCAAATG
GGCGGTAGGCGTGTACGGTGGGAGGTCTATATAAGCAGAGCTCGTTTAGTGAACCGTCAGATCTCTAGAA
GCTGGGTACCAGCTGCTAGC
