Features (pLannotate 1.2.2; 23 found; start..end, strand, type, name):
      1..234     -  CDS            EBNA1 (fragment): Epstein-Barr nuclear antigen 1, also known as EBNA-1 crucial for latent viral infection, and for episomal amplification of vectors containing the oriP origin (Okita et al., 2013)
    272..616     -  CDS            BRRF2_EBVB9 (fragment): Protein inferred from homology: Swiss-Prot protein existence level 3. From Epstein-Barr virus (strain B95-8) (HHV-4) (Human herpesvirus 4).
    619..642     -  promoter       tet promoter (fragment): E. coli promoter for tetracycline efflux protein gene
    755..859     +  promoter       AmpR promoter: bla
    860..1720    +  CDS            AmpR: β-lactamase; bla; confers resistance to ampicillin, carbenicillin, and related antibiotics
   1891..2479    +  rep_origin     ori: high-copy-number ColE1/pMB1/pBR322/pUC origin of replication
   2525..2683    -  CDS            TcR (fragment): tetracycline efflux protein; tet; confers resistance to tetracycline
   2804..3004    -  CDS            MDV035 (fragment): UL24_GAHVM - Protein inferred from homology: Swiss-Prot protein existence level 3. May play a role in the dispersal of host nucleolin from the nucleolus throughout the nucleus leading to a decrease in ribosome biogenesis. From Gallid herpesvirus 2 (strain Chicken/Md5/ATCC VR-987) (GaHV-2) (Marek's disease herpesvirus type 1).
   2993..3055    +  promoter       Mini-TK promoter: minimal herpes simplex virus (HSV) thymidine kinase promoter
   3098..4135    +  CDS            HygR: hygromycin B phosphotransferase confers resistance to hygromycin
   4177..4225    +  polyA_signal   HSV TK poly(A) signal: herpes simplex virus thymidine kinase polyadenylation signal (Cole and Stacy, 1985)
   4316..4332    -  polyA_signal   bGH poly(A) signal (fragment): bovine growth hormone polyadenylation signal
   4425..4649    +  CDS            gH (fragment): GH_HHV11 - Experimental evidence at protein level: Swiss-Prot protein existence level 1. The heterodimer glycoprotein H-glycoprotein L is required for the fusion of viral and plasma membranes leading to virus entry into the host cell. Following initial binding to host receptor, membrane fusion is mediated by the fusion machinery composed of gB and the heterodimer gH/gL. May also be involved in the fusion between the virion envelope and the outer nuclear membrane during virion morphogenesis. From Human herpesvirus 1 (strain 17) (HHV-1) (Human herpes simplex virus 1).
   4654..4670    +  promoter       tet promoter (fragment): E. coli promoter for tetracycline efflux protein gene
   4680..4705    -  CDS            bla(M) (fragment): β-lactamase lacking the signal sequence; bla(M); allows cytosolic expression of β-lactamase
   4879..5258    +  enhancer       CMV enhancer: human cytomegalovirus immediate early enhancer
   5260..5459    +  promoter       CMV promoter: human cytomegalovirus (CMV) immediate early promoter
   5556..7739    +  CDS            env (fragment): ENV_HV1Y2 - Experimental evidence at protein level: Swiss-Prot protein existence level 1. [Transmembrane protein gp41]: Acts as a class I viral fusion protein. Under the current model, the protein has at least 3 conformational states: pre-fusion native state, pre-hairpin intermediate state, and post-fusion hairpin state. During fusion of viral and target intracellular membranes, the coiled coil regions (heptad repeats) assume a trimer-of-hairpins structure, positioning the fusion peptide in close proximity to the C-terminal region of the ectodomain. The formation of this structure appears to d
   7765..7899    -  polyA_signal   SV40 poly(A) signal: SV40 polyadenylation signal
   7922..8005    -  CDS            large T antigen (fragment): large T antigen from SV40 (simian virus 40)
   8008..8048    +  CDS            rop (fragment): Rop protein, which maintains plasmids at low copy number; rop
   8160..8178    -  misc_feature   MCS (fragment): pUC18/19 multiple cloning site
   8624..3       -  rep_origin     oriP (fragment) (across the origin): Epstein-Barr virus oriP replication origin (Yates et al., 2000)
>Addgene plasmid #123236 | pCEP4-191084-gp160-754* | addgene full sequence | sequence record 239708 | Addgene NGS Result
ACTTGGACGTTTTTGGGGTCTCCGGACACCATCTCTATGTCTTGGCCCTGATCCTGAGCCGCCCGGGGCT
CCTGGTCTTCCGCCTCCTCGTCCTCGTCCTCTTCCCCGTCCTCGTCCATGGTTATCACCCCCTCTTCTTT
GAGGTCCACTGCCGCCGGAGCCTTCTGGTCCAGATGTGTCTCCCTTCTCTCCTAGGCCATTTCCAGGTCC
TGTACCTGGCCCCTCGTCAGACATGATTCACACTAAAAGAGATCAATAGACATCTTTATTAGACGACGCT
CAGTGAATACAGGGAGTGCAGACTCCTGCCCCCTCCAACAGCCCCCCCACCCTCATCCCCTTCATGGTCG
CTGTCAGACAGATCCAGGTCTGAAAATTCCCCATCCTCCGAACCATCCTCGTCCTCATCACCAATTACTC
GCAGCCCGGAAAACTCCCGCTGAACATCCTCAAGATTTGCGTCCTGAGCCTCAAGCCAGGCCTCAAATTC
CTCGTCCCCCTTTTTGCTGGACGGTAGGGATGGGGATTCTCGGGACCCCTCCTCTTCCTCTTCAAGGTCA
CCAGACAGAGATGCTACTGGGGCAACGGAAGAAAAGCTGGGTGCGGCCTGTGAGGATCAGCTTATCGATG
ATAAGCTGTCAAACATGAGAATTCTTGAAGACGAAAGGGCCTCGTGATACGCCTATTTTTATAGGTTAAT
GTCATGATAATAATGGTTTCTTAGACGTCAGGTGGCACTTTTCGGGGAAATGTGCGCGGAACCCCTATTT
GTTTATTTTTCTAAATACATTCAAATATGTATCCGCTCATGAGACAATAACCCTGATAAATGCTTCAATA
ATATTGAAAAAGGAAGAGTATGAGTATTCAACATTTCCGTGTCGCCCTTATTCCCTTTTTTGCGGCATTT
TGCCTTCCTGTTTTTGCTCACCCAGAAACGCTGGTGAAAGTAAAAGATGCTGAAGATCAGTTGGGTGCAC
GAGTGGGTTACATCGAACTGGATCTCAACAGCGGTAAGATCCTTGAGAGTTTTCGCCCCGAAGAACGTTT
TCCAATGATGAGCACTTTTAAAGTTCTGCTATGTGGCGCGGTATTATCCCGTGTTGACGCCGGGCAAGAG
CAACTCGGTCGCCGCATACACTATTCTCAGAATGACTTGGTTGAGTACTCACCAGTCACAGAAAAGCATC
TTACGGATGGCATGACAGTAAGAGAATTATGCAGTGCTGCCATAACCATGAGTGATAACACTGCGGCCAA
CTTACTTCTGACAACGATCGGAGGACCGAAGGAGCTAACCGCTTTTTTGCACAACATGGGGGATCATGTA
ACTCGCCTTGATCGTTGGGAACCGGAGCTGAATGAAGCCATACCAAACGACGAGCGTGACACCACGATGC
CTGCAGCAATGGCAACAACGTTGCGCAAACTATTAACTGGCGAACTACTTACTCTAGCTTCCCGGCAACA
ATTAATAGACTGGATGGAGGCGGATAAAGTTGCAGGACCACTTCTGCGCTCGGCCCTTCCGGCTGGCTGG
TTTATTGCTGATAAATCTGGAGCCGGTGAGCGTGGGTCTCGCGGTATCATTGCAGCACTGGGGCCAGATG
GTAAGCCCTCCCGTATCGTAGTTATCTACACGACGGGGAGTCAGGCAACTATGGATGAACGAAATAGACA
GATCGCTGAGATAGGTGCCTCACTGATTAAGCATTGGTAACTGTCAGACCAAGTTTACTCATATATACTT
TAGATTGATTTAAAACTTCATTTTTAATTTAAAAGGATCTAGGTGAAGATCCTTTTTGATAATCTCATGA
CCAAAATCCCTTAACGTGAGTTTTCGTTCCACTGAGCGTCAGACCCCGTAGAAAAGATCAAAGGATCTTC
TTGAGATCCTTTTTTTCTGCGCGTAATCTGCTGCTTGCAAACAAAAAAACCACCGCTACCAGCGGTGGTT
TGTTTGCCGGATCAAGAGCTACCAACTCTTTTTCCGAAGGTAACTGGCTTCAGCAGAGCGCAGATACCAA
ATACTGTCCTTCTAGTGTAGCCGTAGTTAGGCCACCACTTCAAGAACTCTGTAGCACCGCCTACATACCT
CGCTCTGCTAATCCTGTTACCAGTGGCTGCTGCCAGTGGCGATAAGTCGTGTCTTACCGGGTTGGACTCA
AGACGATAGTTACCGGATAAGGCGCAGCGGTCGGGCTGAACGGGGGGTTCGTGCACACAGCCCAGCTTGG
AGCGAACGACCTACACCGAACTGAGATACCTACAGCGTGAGCTATGAGAAAGCGCCACGCTTCCCGAAGG
GAGAAAGGCGGACAGGTATCCGGTAAGCGGCAGGGTCGGAACAGGAGAGCGCACGAGGGAGCTTCCAGGG
GGAAACGCCTGGTATCTTTATAGTCCTGTCGGGTTTCGCCACCTCTGACTTGAGCGTCGATTTTTGTGAT
GCTCGTCAGGGGGGCGGAGCCTATGGAAAAACGCCAGCAACGCGGCCTTTTTACGGTTCCTGGCCTTTTG
CTGGCCTTGAAGCTGTCCCTGATGGTCGTCATCTACCTGCCTGGACAGCATGGCCTGCAACGCGGGCATC
CCGATGCCGCCGGAAGCGAGAAGAATCATAATGGGGAAGGCCATCCAGCCTCGCGTCGCGAACGCCAGCA
AGACGTAGCCCAGCGCGTCGGCCCCGAGATGCGCCGCGTGCGGCTGCTGGAGATGGCGGACGCGATGGAT
ATGTTCTGCCAAGGGTTGGTTTGCGCATTCACAGTTCTCCGCAAGAATTGATTGGCTCCAATTCTTGGAG
TGGTGAATCCGTTAGCGAGGTGCCGCCCTGCTTCATCCCCGTGGCCCGTTGCTCGCGTTTGCTGGCGGTG
TCCCCGGAAGAAATATATTTGCATGTCTTTAGTTCTATGATGACACAAACCCCGCCCAGCGTCTTGTCAT
TGGCGAATTCGAACACGCAGATGCAGTCGGGGCGGCGCGGTCCGAGGTCCACTTCGCATATTAAGGTGAC
GCGTGTGGCCTCGAACACCGAGCGACCCTGCAGCGACCCGCTTAACAGCGTCAACAGCGTGCCGCAGATC
CCGGGGGGCAATGAGATATGAAAAAGCCTGAACTCACCGCGACGTCTGTCGAGAAGTTTCTGATCGAAAA
GTTCGACAGCGTCTCCGACCTGATGCAGCTCTCGGAGGGCGAAGAATCTCGTGCTTTCAGCTTCGATGTA
GGAGGGCGTGGATATGTCCTGCGGGTAAATAGCTGCGCCGATGGTTTCTACAAAGATCGTTATGTTTATC
GGCACTTTGCATCGGCCGCGCTCCCGATTCCGGAAGTGCTTGACATTGGGGAATTCAGCGAGAGCCTGAC
CTATTGCATCTCCCGCCGTGCACAGGGTGTCACGTTGCAAGACCTGCCTGAAACCGAACTGCCCGCTGTT
CTGCAGCCGGTCGCGGAGGCCATGGATGCGATCGCTGCGGCCGATCTTAGCCAGACGAGCGGGTTCGGCC
CATTCGGACCGCAAGGAATCGGTCAATACACTACATGGCGTGATTTCATATGCGCGATTGCTGATCCCCA
TGTGTATCACTGGCAAACTGTGATGGACGACACCGTCAGTGCGTCCGTCGCGCAGGCTCTCGATGAGCTG
ATGCTTTGGGCCGAGGACTGCCCCGAAGTCCGGCACCTCGTGCACGCGGATTTCGGCTCCAACAATGTCC
TGACGGACAATGGCCGCATAACAGCGGTCATTGACTGGAGCGAGGCGATGTTCGGGGATTCCCAATACGA
GGTCGCCAACATCTTCTTCTGGAGGCCGTGGTTGGCTTGTATGGAGCAGCAGACGCGCTACTTCGAGCGG
AGGCATCCGGAGCTTGCAGGATCGCCGCGGCTCCGGGCGTATATGCTCCGCATTGGTCTTGACCAACTCT
ATCAGAGCTTGGTTGACGGCAATTTCGATGATGCAGCTTGGGCGCAGGGTCGATGCGACGCAATCGTCCG
ATCCGGAGCCGGGACTGTCGGGCGTACACAAATCGCCCGCAGAAGCGCGGCCGTCTGGACCGATGGCTGT
GTAGAAGTACTCGCCGATAGTGGAAACCGACGCCCCAGCACTCGTCCGGATCGGGAGATGGGGGAGGCTA
ACTGAAACACGGAAGGAGACAATACCGGAAGGAACCCGCGCTATGACGGCAATAAAAAGACAGAATAAAA
CGCACGGGTGTTGGGTCGTTTGTTCATAAACGCGGGGTTCGGTCCCAGGGCTGGCACTCTGTCGATACCC
CACCGAGACCCCATTGGGGCCAATACGCCCGCGTTTCTTCCTTTTCCCCACCCCACCCCCCAAGTTCGGG
TGAAGGCCCAGGGCTCGCAGCCAACGTCGGGGCGGCAGGCCCTGCCATAGCCACTGGCCCCGTGGGTTAG
GGACGGGGTCCCCCATGGGGAATGGTTTATGGTTCGTGGGGGTTATTATTTTGGGCGTTGCGTGGGGTCA
GGTCCACGACTGGACTGAGCAGACAGACCCATGGTTTTTGGATGGCCTGGGCATGGACCGCATGTACTGG
CGCGACACGAACACCGGGCGTCTGTGGCTGCCAAACACCCCCGACCCCCAAAAACCACCGCGCGGATTTC
TGGCGTGCCAAGCTAGTCGACCAATTCTCATGTTTGACAGCTTATCATCGCAGATCCGGGCAACGTTGTT
GCCATTGCTGCAGGCGCAGAACTGGTAGGTATGGAAGATCTATACATTGAATCAATATTGGCAATTAGCC
ATATTAGTCATTGGTTATATAGCATAAATCAATATTGGCTATTGGCCATTGCATACGTTGTATCTATATC
ATAATATGTACATTTATATTGGCTCATGTCCAATATGACCGCCATGTTGACATTGATTATTGACTAGTTA
TTAATAGTAATCAATTACGGGGTCATTAGTTCATAGCCCATATATGGAGTTCCGCGTTACATAACTTACG
GTAAATGGCCCGCCTGGCTGACCGCCCAACGACCCCCGCCCATTGACGTCAATAATGACGTATGTTCCCA
TAGTAACGCCAATAGGGACTTTCCATTGACGTCAATGGGTGGAGTATTTACGGTAAACTGCCCACTTGGC
AGTACATCAAGTGTATCATATGCCAAGTCCGCCCCCTATTGACGTCAATGACGGTAAATGGCCCGCCTGG
CATTATGCCCAGTACATGACCTTACGGGACTTTCCTACTTGGCAGTACATCTACGTATTAGTCATCGCTA
TTACCATGGTGATGCGGTTTTGGCAGTACACCAATGGGCGTGGATAGCGGTTTGACTCACGGGGATTTCC
AAGTCTCCACCCCATTGACGTCAATGGGAGTTTGTTTTGGCACCAAAATCAACGGGACTTTCCAAAATGT
CGTAATAACCCCGCCCCGTTGACGCAAATGGGCGGTAGGCGTGTACGGTGGGAGGTCTATATAAGCAGAG
CTCGTTTAGTGAACCGTCAGATCTCTAGAAGCTGGGTACCAGCTGCTAGCGCCACCATGCCGATGGGGTC
TCTCCAGCCGCTGGCCACCCTCTACCTGTTGGGTATGTTGGTGGCGTCCGTGCTGGCGACAGAGAATCTG
TGGGTTACAGTCTACTACGGAGTTCCAGTCTGGAGGGACGCAGAGACAACACTTTTTTGTGCCAGCGACG
CTAAAGCGTATGACACTGAAATGCATAATGTCTGGGCAACTCATGCCTGTGTTCCCACAGACCCGAATCC
ACAAGAAATAGACTTGGAGAATGTAACGGAGAAATTTAACATGTGGAAAAATAACATGGTTGAACAAATG
CATACGGATATAATCAGCCTTTGGGACCAATCCCTGAAGCCGTGCGTTAAGTTGACACCCTTGTGTGTTA
CTCTGAACTGCACAGCCATTACCAATGATACGAGGGGGAATGAGACTGGTATCAATCGGACCGTCGAGAC
GACCGAAATGACCAACTGTTCATTCAATATGACCACTGAACTTAGGGACCGAAAAAAGAAGGTCAATGCG
CTTTTTTATAAGCTTGACATCGTTCAGATAGGAGAAAATTCATCTAGCCAGTACCGCCTCATTAATTGTA
ATACCAGTGTTATTACACAAGCCTGCCCAAAAGTTACCTTCGAGCCAATTCCAATTCATTATTGCGCGCC
TGCTGGATTTGCCATCCTTAAGTGCAAGGACAAAGAGTTCAACGGGACAGGAACTTGTAGGAACGTGTCC
AGTGTGCAATGCACTCACGGTATAAAACCCGTCGTGAGCACGCAACTTTTGCTCAACGGGTCCCTGGCGG
AAGGACAGGTGAAGATCCGGTCAGAGAACATCTCAGACAATGCAAAAACCATCATCGTCCAGTTGAATGA
GTCTGTTCCAATCAATTGTACTAGACCAAACAACAATACACGAAGGGGGATCCACCTGGGTCCGGGCCAA
ACATTCTTTGCTACCGACATAATTGGTGACATTCGCCAAGCTCACTGTAATGTTAGCGAATCAAAATGGA
ACAAGGCGCTCCAGGAAGTTGTGAAACAGCTGAGGCAGCACTGGAACAAAACGATAATCTTCAAATCCTC
ATCCGGTGGGGATCTCGAAATCACGACTCACTCCTTCAACTGTGGAGGTGAGTTCTTCTACTGTAACACC
TCAGGCCTGTTCAATAGCACATGGAACATAGCCGGCAACAGAACGAATGATACGAAGTCAAATGAAACAA
TCACCCTCCCGTGTCGAATAAAACAGATCGTAAATGTTTGGCAAAGGGTAGGACAAGCGATCTACGCGCC
CCCAATTGCAGGAGTCATTCGGTGCAATTCAAACATCACAGGCCTCCTCTTGGTAAGAGATGGGGGAGCT
ACTAATAATACAGACGAAACGTTCCGCCCTGGAGGCGGGAACATGCGCGATAATTGGAGAAGTGAGTTGT
ATAAATATAAGGTGGTCAAGATAGAGCCTCTGGGCGTTGCACCGACCAGGGCGCGCAGGCGCGTGGTGGA
AAGGGAGAAGAGGGCTGTAGGACTCGGAGCCGTATTTATTGGATTTCTTGGGGCAGCGGGTTCTACCATG
GGTGCAGCTTCCGTGACCTTGACCGTACAAGCCAGGCAACTTCTTTCTGGAATCGTTCAACAACAAAGCA
ATCTTCTCCGAGCAATCGAGGCCCAGCAGCATCTCTTGAAACTTACAGTCTGGGGCATAAAGCAGCTCCA
GGCGCGCGTGCTCGCAGTTGAGAGATATTTGAAAGACCAACAGCTGCTTGGTATTTGGGGCTGTTCTGGA
AAATTGATATGCCCGACTACCGTACCATGGAACAGTAGCTGGTCAAACAAATCACAAAACGAAATCTGGG
ATAATATGACCTGGCTTCAATGGGACAAGGAGATTTCAAATTACACACAGCTTATATATTCATTGATTGA
GGAAAGCCAAAATCAGCAGGAGAAGAACGAGCAGGAGCTGTTGGCGCTGGACAAGTGGGCATCTTTGTGG
AATTGGTTCGACATTTCCAAGTGGCTTTGGTATATCAGAATATTTATAATGATCGTGGGCGGGTTGATAG
GACTTAGAATTGTATTCACAGTTCTCAGCATCATTAATAGGGTTCGCCAGGGTTACTCCCCGCTCTCTTT
TCAGACACATCCGCCATCTCCAACAGGTCCTGATAGGCCTGGGCGGATTGAAGAAGAGGGTGGTGAGCAA
GGACGGGATAGAAGCACCAGGCTGGTATCTGGATTCTTGTGATAACTCGAGGCCGGCAAGGCCGGATCCA
GACATGATAAGATACATTGATGAGTTTGGACAAACCACAACTAGAATGCAGTGAAAAAAATGCTTTATTT
GTGAAATTTGTGATGCTATTGCTTTATTTGTAACCATTATAAGCTGCAATAAACAAGTTAACAACAACAA
TTGCATTCATTTTATGTTTCAGGTTCAGGGGGAGGTGTGGGAGGTTTTTTAAAGCAAGTAAAACCTCTAC
AAATGTGGTATGGCTGATTATGATCCGGCTGCCTCGCGCGTTTCGGTGATGACGGTGAAAACCTCTGACA
CATGCAGCTCCCGGAGACGGTCACAGCTTGTCTGTAAGCGGATGCCGGGAGCAGACAAGCCCGTCAGGGC
GCGTCAGCGGGTGTTGGCGGGTGTCGGGGCGCAGCCATGAGGTCGACTCTAGAGGATCGATCCCCGCCCC
GGACGAACTAAACCTGACTACGACATCTCTGCCCCTTCTTCGCGGGGCAGTGCATGTAATCCCTTCAGTT
GGTTGGTACAACTTGCCAACTGGGCCCTGTTCCACATGTGACACGGGGGGGGACCAAACACAAAGGGGTT
CTCTGACTGTAGTTGACATCCTTATAAATGGATGTGCACATTTGCCAACACTGAGTGGCTTTCATCCTGG
AGCAGACTTTGCAGTCTGTGGACTGCAACACAACATTGCCTTTATGTGTAACTCTTGGCTGAAGCTCTTA
CACCAATGCTGGGGGACATGTACCTCCCAGGGGCCCAGGAAGACTACGGGAGGCTACACCAACGTCAATC
AGAGGGGCCTGTGTAGCTACCGATAAGCGGACCCTCAAGAGGGCATTAGCAATAGTGTTTATAAGGCCCC
CTTGTTAACCCTAAACGGGTAGCATATGCTTCCCGGGTAGTAGTATATACTATCCAGACTAACCCTAATT
CAATAGCATATGTTACCCAACGGGAAGCATATGCTATCGAATTAGGGTTAGTAAAAGGGTCCTAAGGAAC
AGCGATATCTCCCACCCCATGAGCTGTCACGGTTTTATTTACATGGGGTCAGGATTCCACGAGGGTAGTG
AACCATTTTAGTCACAAGGGCAGTGGCTGAAGATCAAGGAGCGGGCAGTGAACTCTCCTGAATCTTCGCC
TGCTTCTTCATTCTCCTTCGTTTAGCTAATAGAATAACTGCTGAGTTGTGAACAGTAAGGTGTATGTGAG
GTGCTCGAAAACAAGGTTTCAGGTGACGCCCCCAGAATAAAATTTGGACGGGGGGTTCAGTGGTGGCATT
GTGCTATGACACCAATATAACCCTCACAAACCCCTTGGGCAATAAATACTAGTGTAGGAATGAAACATTC
TGAATATCTTTAACAATAGAAATCCATGGGGTGGGGACAAGCCGTAAAGACTGGATGTCCATCTCACACG
AATTTATGGCTATGGGCAACACATAATCCTAGTGCAATATGATACTGGGGTTATTAAGATGTGTCCCAGG
CAGGGACCAAGACAGGTGAACCATGTTGTTACACTCTATTTGTAACAAGGGGAAAGAGAGTGGACGCCGA
CAGCAGCGGACTCCACTGGTTGTCTCTAACACCCCCGAAAATTAAACGGGGCTCCACGCCAATGGGGCCC
ATAAACAAAGACAAGTGGCCACTCTTTTTTTTGAAATTGTGGAGTGGGGGCACGCGTCAGCCCCCACACG
CCGCCCTGCGGTTTTGGACTGTAAAATAAGGGTGTAATAACTTGGCTGATTGTAACCCCGCTAACCACTG
CGGTCAAACCACTTGCCCACAAAACC
